>Addgene plasmid #211242 | pBiT3.1-N_ERCC8:1-396 | addgene full sequence | sequence record 425935 | Addgene NGS Result
AAGACGCGTTAATTAAGACGTCGGCAGTGAAAAAAATGCTTTATTTGTGAAATTTGTGATGCTATTGCTT
TATTTGTAACCATTATAAGCTGCAATAAACAAGTTAACAACAACAATTGCATTCATTTTATGTTTCAGGT
TCAGGGGGAGGTGTGGGAGGTTTTTTAAAGCAAGTAAAACCTCTACAAATGTGGTATGGCTGATTATGAT
CCGCGGCCGCAATACGTCGACGTTATCAGCTGACTTCGTACGAGAGCCTAGGATTATGGCGCGCCACTAG
TTATTAATAGTAATCAATTACGGGGTCATTAGTTCATAGCCCATATATGGAGTTCCGCGTTACATAACTT
ACGGTAAATGGCCCGCCTGGCTGACCGCCCAACGACCCCCGCCCATTGACGTCAATAATGACGTATGTTC
CCATAGTAACGCCAATAGGGACTTTCCATTGACGTCAATGGGTGGAGTATTTACGGTAAACTGCCCACTT
GGCAGTACATCAAGTGTATCATATGCCAAGTCCGCCCCCTATTGACGTCAATGACGGTAAATGGCCCGCC
TGGCATTATGCCCAGTACATGACCTTACGGGACTTTCCTACTTGGCAGTACATCTACGTATTAGTCATCG
CTATTACCATGGTGATGCGGTTTTGGCAGTACACCAATGGGCGTGGATAGCGGTTTGACTCACGGGGATT
TCCAAGTCTCCACCCCATTGACGTCAATGGGAGTTTGTTTTGGCACCAAAATCAACGGGACTTTCCAAAA
TGTCGTAATAACCCCGCCCCGTTGACGCAAATGGGCGGTAGGCGTGTACGGTGGGAGGTCTATATAAGCA
GAGCTGGTTTAGTGAACCGTCAGATCACTAGAATCTTTATTGCGGTAGTTTATCACAGTTAAATTGCTAA
CGCAGTCAGTGCTTCTGACACAACAGTCTCGAACTTAAGCTGCAGAAGTTGGTCGTGAGGCACTGGGCAG
GTAAGTATCAAGGTTACAAGACAGGTTTAAGGAGACCAATAGAAACTGGGCTTGTCGAGACAGAGAAGAC
TCTTGCGTTTCTGATAGGCACCTATTGGTCTTACTGACATCCACTTTGCCTTTCTCTCCACAGGTGTCCA
CTCCCAGTTCAATTACAGCTCTTAAGGCTAGAGTATTAATACGACTCACTATAGGGGTTAGCGATCGCCA
TGGTGAGCGGCTGGCGGCTGTTCAAGAAGATTAGCGGGAGCTCCGGTGGCTCGAGCGGTATGCTGGGGTT
TTTGTCCGCACGCCAAACGGGTTTGGAGGACCCTCTTCGCCTTCGGAGAGCAGAGTCAACACGGAGAGTT
TTGGGACTGGAATTAAATAAAGACAGAGATGTTGAAAGAATCCACGGCGGTGGAATTAACACCCTTGACA
TTGAACCTGTTGAAGGGAGATACATGTTATCAGGTGGTTCAGATGGTGTGATTGTACTTTATGACCTTGA
GAACTCCAGCAGACAATCTTATTACACATGTAAAGCAGTGTGTTCCATTGGCAGAGATCATCCTGATGTT
CACAGATACAGTGTGGAGACTGTACAGTGGTATCCTCATGACACTGGCATGTTCACATCAAGCTCATTTG
ATAAAACTCTGAAAGTATGGGATACAAATACATTACAAACTGCAGATGTATTTAATTTTGAGGAAACAGT
TTACAGTCATCATATGTCTCCAGTCTCCACCAAGCACTGTTTGGTAGCAGTTGGTACTAGAGGACCCAAA
GTACAACTTTGTGACTTGAAGTCTGGATCCTGTTCTCACATTCTACAGGGTCACAGACAAGAAATATTAG
CAGTTTCCTGGTCTCCACGTTATGACTATATCTTGGCAACAGCAAGTGCTGACAGTAGAGTAAAATTATG
GGATGTGAGAAGAGCATCAGGATGTTTGATTACTCTTGATCAACATAATGGGAAAAAGTCACAAGCTGTT
GAATCAGCAAACACTGCTCATAATGGGAAAGTTAATGGCTTATGTTTTACAAGTGATGGACTTCACCTCC
TCACTGTTGGTACAGATAATCGAATGAGGCTCTGGAATAGTTCCAATGGAGAAAACACACTTGTGAACTA
TGGAAAAGTTTGTAATAACAGTAAAAAAGGATTGAAATTCACTGTCTCCTGTGGCTGCAGTTCAGAATTT
GTTTTTGTACCATATGGTAGCACCATTGCTGTTTATACAGTTTACTCAGGAGAACAGATAACTATGCTTA
AGGGACATTATAAAACTGTTGACTGCTGTGTATTTCAGTCAAATTTCCAGGAACTTTATAGTGGTAGCAG
AGACTGCAACATTCTGGCTTGGGTTCCATCCTTATATGAACCAGTTCCTGATGATGATGAGACTACAACA
AAATCACAATTAAATCCGGCCTTTGAAGATGCCTGGAGCAGCAGTGATGAAGAAGGATAATCTAGAGGTC
AAGCTTCGGGGGTTTAAACCTGCAGGCATGCAAGCTGATTTGGCTGCTGCCACCGCTGAGCAAGGCCGCT
TCGAGCAGACATGATAAGATACATTGATGAGTTTGGACAAACCACAACTAGAATGCAGTGAAAAAAATGC
TTTATTTGTGAAATTTGTGATGCTATTGCTTTATTTGTAACCATTATAAGCTGCAATAAACAAGTTAACA
ACAACAATTGCATTCATTTTATGTTTCAGGTTCAGGGGGAGATGTGGGAGGTTTTTTTAAGCAAGTAAAA
CCTCTACAAATGTGGTAAAATCTTAATTAAGACTTCTAATATAACTTCGTATAGCATACATTATACGAAG
TTATGGTTCCACTGTTGACAATTAATCATCGGCATAGTATATCGGCATAGTATAATACGACAAGGTGAGG
AACTAAACCCAGGAGGCAGATCATGATTGAACAAGATGGATTGCACGCAGGTTCTCCGGCCGCTTGGGTG
GAGAGGCTATTCGGCTATGACTGGGCACAACAGACAATCGGCTGCTCTGATGCCGCCGTGTTCCGGCTGT
CAGCGCAGGGGCGCCCGGTTCTTTTTGTCAAGACCGACCTGTCCGGTGCCCTGAATGAACTGCAGGACGA
GGCAGCGCGGCTATCGTGGCTGGCCACGACGGGCGTTCCTTGCGCAGCTGTGCTCGACGTTGTCACTGAA
GCGGGAAGGGACTGGCTGCTATTGGGCGAAGTGCCGGGGCAGGATCTCCTGTCATCTCACCTTGCTCCTG
CCGAGAAAGTATCCATCATGGCTGATGCAATGCGGCGGCTGCATACGCTTGATCCGGCTACCTGCCCATT
CGACCACCAAGCGAAACATCGCATCGAGCGAGCACGTACTCGGATGGAAGCCGGTCTTGTCGATCAGGAT
GATCTGGACGAAGAGCATCAGGGGCTCGCGCCAGCCGAACTGTTCGCCAGGCTCAAGGCGCGCATGCCCG
ACGGCGAGGATCTCGTCGTGACCCATGGCGATGCCTGCTTGCCGAATATCATGGTGGAAAATGGCCGCTT
TTCTGGATTCATCGACTGTGGCCGGCTGGGTGTGGCGGACCGCTATCAGGACATAGCGTTGGCTACCCGT
GATATTGCTGAAGAGCTTGGCGGCGAATGGGCTGACCGCTTCCTCGTGCTTTACGGTATCGCCGCTCCCG
ATTCGCAGCGCATCGCCTTCTATCGCCTTCTTGACGAGTTCTTCTGATTCGAAATGACCGACCAAGCGAC
GCCCAACCGGTATCAGCTCACTCAAAGGCGGTAATACGGTTATCCACAGAATCAGGGGATAACGCAGGAA
AGAACATGTGAGCAAAAGGCCAGCAAAAGGCCAGGAACCGTAAAAAGGCCGCGTTGCTGGCGTTTTTCCA
TAGGCTCCGCCCCCCTGACGAGCATCACAAAAATCGACGCTCAAGTCAGAGGTGGCGAAACCCGACAGGA
CTATAAAGATACCAGGCGTTTCCCCCTGGAAGCTCCCTCGTGCGCTCTCCTGTTCCGACCCTGCCGCTTA
CCGGATACCTGTCCGCCTTTCTCCCTTCGGGAAGCGTGGCGCTTTCTCATAGCTCACGCTGTAGGTATCT
CAGTTCGGTGTAGGTCGTTCGCTCCAAGCTGGGCTGTGTGCACGAACCCCCCGTTCAGCCCGACCGCTGC
GCCTTATCCGGTAACTATCGTCTTGAGTCCAACCCGGTAAGACACGACTTATCGCCACTGGCAGCAGCCA
CTGGTAACAGGATTAGCAGAGCGAGGTATGTAGGCGGTGCTACAGAGTTCTTGAAGTGGTGGCCTAACTA
CGGCTACACTAGAAGGACAGTATTTGGTATCTGCGCTCTGCTGAAGCCAGTTACCTTCGGAAAAAGAGTT
GGTAGCTCTTGATCCGGCAAACAAACCACCGCTGGTAGCGGTGGTTTTTTTGTTTGCAAGCAGCAGATTA
CGCGCAGAAAAAAAGGATTTCAAGAAGATCCTTTGATCTTTTCTACGGGGTCTGACGCTCAGTGGAACGA
AAACTCACGTTAAGGGATTTTGGTCATGAGATTATCAAAAAGGATCTTCACCTAGATCCTTTTATAGTCC
GGAATCGTCACACAAAAAACCAACACACAGATGTAATGAAAATAAAGATATTTTATTGCGGCCATCGTGA
TGGCTAGAGTTTAGCCCTCCCACACATAACCAGAGGGCAGCAATTCACGAATCCCAACTGCCGTCGGCTG
TCCATCACTGTCCTTCACTATGGCTTTGATCCCAGGATGCAGATCGAGAAGCACCTGTCGGCACCGTCCG
CAGGGGCTCAAGATGCCCCTGTTCTCATTTCCGATCGCGACGATACAAGTCAGGTTGCCAGCTGCCGCAG
CAGCAGCAGTGCCCAGCACCACGAGTTCTGCACAAGGTCCCCCAGTAAAATGATATACATTGACACCAGT
GAAGATGCGGCCGTCGCTAGAGAGAGCTGCGCTGGCGACGCTGTAGTCTTCAGAGATGGGGATGCTGTTG
ATTGTAGCCGTTGCTCTTTCAATGAGGGTGGATTCTTCTTGAGACAAAGGCTTGGCCATGGTGGCGCTAG
TGTCAGAAGAATCGAGCTTTTTGCAAAAGCCTAGGCCTCCAAAAAAGCCTCCTCACTACTTCTGGAATAG
CTCAGAGGCCGAGGCGGCCTCGGCCTCTGCATAAATAAAAAAAATTAGTCAGCCATGGGGCGGAGAATGG
GCGGAACTGGGCGGAGTTAGGGGCGGGATGGGCGGAGTTAGGGGCGGGACTATGGTTGCTGACTAATTGA
GATGCATGCTTTGCATACTTCTGCCTGCTGGGGAGCCTGGGGACTTTCCACACCTGGTTGCTGACTAATT
GAGATGCATGCTTTGCATACTTCTGCCTGCTGGGGAGCCTGGGGACTTTCCACACCCTAACTGACACACA
TTCCACAGCTGGTTCTTTCCGCCTCAGAAGGTACCTAACCAAGTTCCTCTTTCAGAGGTTATTTCAGGCC
ATGGTGCTGCGC
Features (pLannotate 1.2.2; 17 found; start..end, strand, type, name):
     24..105     -  polyA_signal   SV40 poly(A) signal: SV40 polyadenylation signal
    128..211     -  CDS            large T antigen (fragment): large T antigen from SV40 (simian virus 40)
    276..641     +  enhancer       CMV enhancer: human cytomegalovirus immediate early enhancer
    643..842     +  promoter       CMV promoter: human cytomegalovirus (CMV) immediate early promoter
    981..1113    +  intron         chimeric intron: chimera between introns from human β-globin and immunoglobulin heavy chain genes
   1157..1175    +  promoter       T7 promoter: promoter for bacteriophage T7 RNA polymerase
   1250..2437    +  CDS            ERCC8: ERCC8_HUMAN - Also known as CKN1, CSA. Experimental evidence at protein level: Swiss-Prot protein existence level 1. Substrate-recognition component of the CSA complex, a DCX (DDB1-CUL4-X-box) E3 ubiquitin-protein ligase complex, involved in transcription-coupled nucleotide excision repair. The CSA complex (DCX(ERCC8) complex) promotes the ubiquitination and subsequent proteasomal degradation of ERCC6 in a UV-dependent manner; ERCC6 degradation is essential for the recovery of RNA synthesis after transcription-coupled repair. It is required for the recruitment of XAB2, HMGN1 and TCEA1/TFIIS to
   2468..2486    +  misc_feature   MCS (fragment): pUC18/19 multiple cloning site
   2535..2656    -  polyA_signal   SV40 poly(A) signal: SV40 polyadenylation signal
   2679..2747    -  CDS            large T antigen (fragment): large T antigen from SV40 (simian virus 40)
   2771..2804    +  protein_bind   loxP: Cre-mediated recombination occurs in the 8-bp core sequence (GCATACAT). Cre recombinase
   2814..2861    +  promoter       EM7 promoter: synthetic bacterial promoter&nbsp
   2893..3684    +  CDS            neo: KKA2_KLEPN - Also known as kan, nptII. Experimental evidence at protein level: Swiss-Prot protein existence level 1. Resistance to kanamycin, neomycin, paromomycin, ribostamycin, butirosin and gentamicin B. From Klebsiella pneumoniae.
   3845..4433    -  rep_origin     ori: high-copy-number ColE1/pMB1/pBR322/pUC origin of replication
   4559..4607    -  polyA_signal   poly(A) signal: synthetic polyadenylation signal
   4631..5029    -  CDS            BSD: blasticidin S deaminase; Aspergillus terreus BSD; confers resistance to blasticidin
   5060..5417    -  promoter       SV40 promoter: SV40 enhancer and early promoter
