[The description below was written by a language model from this plasmid's Addgene catalogue record and pLannotate feature annotations shown in this document.]
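Description:
pBiT3.1-N_ERCC8:1-396 is a mammalian expression plasmid built on Promega's pBiT3.1-N backbone that produces full-length, wild-type human ERCC8 (residues 1–396, an 1188 bp insert) with an N-terminal HiBiT tag joined through a short glycine/serine linker. ERCC8, also known as CSA or CKN1, is a WD40-repeat protein that acts as the substrate-recognition subunit of a DDB1–CUL4 E3 ubiquitin ligase complex involved in transcription-coupled nucleotide excision repair. Expression is driven by the CMV immediate-early enhancer and promoter, followed by a chimeric β-globin/immunoglobulin intron that improves transcript processing, and is terminated by an SV40 polyadenylation signal. A T7 promoter lies just upstream of the coding region and serves as a sequencing primer site. The insert was introduced by ligation-independent cloning, and the flanking XhoI and XbaI sites are retained.

The 5,472 nt plasmid replicates in E. coli at high copy from a ColE1/pUC-type origin and is selected with kanamycin through the neo (nptII) gene, which here sits behind the bacterial EM7 promoter, with a loxP site immediately upstream. The catalogue entry lists neomycin/G418 as the mammalian selectable marker. However, the annotated sequence shows no eukaryotic promoter directly ahead of neo, and it contains a separate SV40 early promoter–blasticidin S deaminase–synthetic poly(A) cassette, so the record is not fully consistent on mammalian selection.

HiBiT is a small peptide that complements the LgBiT fragment to reconstitute NanoLuc luciferase, which allows luminescent quantification of the tagged protein. The construct comes from a study evaluating the ligandability of WD40-repeat proteins, although the record does not specify the particular assay in which it was used.
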