Addgene plasmid #211242: pBiT3.1-N_ERCC8:1-396
Purpose: Mammalian expression of full-length human ERCC8. N-terminal HiBiT tag.
Depositing lab: Cheryl Arrowsmith. Depositing organization: University of Toronto. Publication: A Target Class Ligandability Evaluation of WD40 Repeat-Containing Proteins. Ackloo S, Li F, Szewczyk M, Seitova A, Loppnau P, Zeng H, Xu J, Ahmad S, Arnautova YA, Baghaie AJ, Beldar S, Bolotokova A, Centrella PA, Chau I, Clark MA, Cuozzo JW, Dehghani-Tafti S, Disch JS, Dong A, Dumas A, Feng JA, Ghiabi P, Gibson E, Gilmer J, Goldman B, Green SR, Guie MA, Guilinger JP, Harms N, Herasymenko O, Houliston S, Hutchinson A, Kearnes S, Keefe AD, Kimani SW, Kramer T, Kutera M, Kwak HA, Lento C, Li Y, Liu J, Loup J, Machado RAC, Mulhern CJ, Perveen S, Righetto GL, Riley P, Shrestha S, Sigel EA, Silva M, Sintchak MD, Slakman BL, Taylor RD, Thompson J, Torng W, Underkoffler C, von Rechenberg M, Walsh RT, Watson I, Wilson DJ, Wolf E, Yadav M, Yazdi AK, Zhang J, Zhang Y, Santhakumar V, Edwards AM, Barsyte-Lovejoy D, Schapira M, Brown PJ, Halabelian L, Arrowsmith CH. J Med Chem. 2025 Jan 23;68(2):1092-1112. doi: 10.1021/acs.jmedchem.4c02010. Epub 2024 Nov 4. PubMed 39495097.
Backbone
  Vector backbone: pBiT3.1-N
  Backbone manufacturer: Promega
  Vector type: Mammalian Expression
  Selectable markers: Neomycin (select with G418)
Growth in bacteria
  Bacterial resistance: Kanamycin, 50 μg/mL
  Growth temperature: 37°C
  Growth strain: DH5alpha
  Copy number: High Copy
Gene/Insert
  Gene/Insert name: ERCC8:M1-G396
  Species: H. sapiens (human)
  Insert size (bp): 1188
  Mutation: wild type
  Entrez Gene: ERCC8 (a.k.a. CKN1, CSA, UVSS2)
  Promoter: CMV
  Tag / fusion protein: MVSGWRLFKKISGSSGGSSG (N terminal on insert)
  Cloning method: Ligation Independent Cloning
  Sequencing primers: 5′ T7; 3′ TTGCTCAGCGGTGGCAGCAG
Resource information
  A portion of this plasmid was derived from a plasmid made by: Open Biosystems (LIFESEQ1306081)
Terms and licenses: Academic/Nonprofit Terms; Industry Terms: Not Available to Industry
Depositor comments: 5' Cloning Site: Xho1 (not destroyed), 3' Cloning Site: Xba1 (not destroyed).
How to cite: pBiT3.1-N_ERCC8:1-396 was a gift from Cheryl Arrowsmith (Addgene plasmid # 211242 ; http://n2t.net/addgene:211242 ; RRID:Addgene_211242)
