>Addgene plasmid #211242 | pBiT3.1-N_ERCC8:1-396 | depositor partial sequence | sequence record 411962 | Insert sequence
ATGCTGGGGTTTTTGTCCGCACGCCAAACGGGTTTGGAGGACCCTCTTCGCCTTCGGAGAGCAGAGTCAA
CACGGAGAGTTTTGGGACTGGAATTAAATAAAGACAGAGATGTTGAAAGAATCCACGGCGGTGGAATTAA
CACCCTTGACATTGAACCTGTTGAAGGGAGATACATGTTATCAGGTGGTTCAGATGGTGTGATTGTACTT
TATGACCTTGAGAACTCCAGCAGACAATCTTATTACACATGTAAAGCAGTGTGTTCCATTGGCAGAGATC
ATCCTGATGTTCACAGATACAGTGTGGAGACTGTACAGTGGTATCCTCATGACACTGGCATGTTCACATC
AAGCTCATTTGATAAAACTCTGAAAGTATGGGATACAAATACATTACAAACTGCAGATGTATTTAATTTT
GAGGAAACAGTTTACAGTCATCATATGTCTCCAGTCTCCACCAAGCACTGTTTGGTAGCAGTTGGTACTA
GAGGACCCAAAGTACAACTTTGTGACTTGAAGTCTGGATCCTGTTCTCACATTCTACAGGGTCACAGACA
AGAAATATTAGCAGTTTCCTGGTCTCCACGTTATGACTATATCTTGGCAACAGCAAGTGCTGACAGTAGA
GTAAAATTATGGGATGTGAGAAGAGCATCAGGATGTTTGATTACTCTTGATCAACATAATGGGAAAAAGT
CACAAGCTGTTGAATCAGCAAACACTGCTCATAATGGGAAAGTTAATGGCTTATGTTTTACAAGTGATGG
ACTTCACCTCCTCACTGTTGGTACAGATAATCGAATGAGGCTCTGGAATAGTTCCAATGGAGAAAACACA
CTTGTGAACTATGGAAAAGTTTGTAATAACAGTAAAAAAGGATTGAAATTCACTGTCTCCTGTGGCTGCA
GTTCAGAATTTGTTTTTGTACCATATGGTAGCACCATTGCTGTTTATACAGTTTACTCAGGAGAACAGAT
AACTATGCTTAAGGGACATTATAAAACTGTTGACTGCTGTGTATTTCAGTCAAATTTCCAGGAACTTTAT
AGTGGTAGCAGAGACTGCAACATTCTGGCTTGGGTTCCATCCTTATATGAACCAGTTCCTGATGATGATG
AGACTACAACAAAATCACAATTAAATCCGGCCTTTGAAGATGCCTGGAGCAGCAGTGATGAAGAAGGA
